>Addgene plasmid #40221 | pLenti4/V5-DEST-P85(E439del) | addgene partial sequence | sequence record 52338 | CMV-F 5'-CGCAAATGGGCGGTAGGCGTG-3'
TGGAATTCTGCAGATATCAACAAGTTTGTACAAAAAAGCAGGCTCCGCGGCCGCCCCCTTCACCATGGAC
TATAAGGACGATGATGACAAATCCATGGCCATGAGTGCTGAGGGGTACCAGTACAGAGCGCTGTATGATT
ATAAAAAGGAAAGAGAAGAAGATATTGACTTGCACTTGGGTGACATATTGACTGTGAATAAAGGGTCCTT
AGTAGCTCTTGGATTCAGTGATGGACAGGAAGCCAGGCCTGAAGAAATTGGCTGGTTAAATGGCTATAAT
GAAACCACAGGGGAAAGGGGGGACTTTCCGGGAACTTATGTAGAATATATTGGAAGGAAAAAAATCTCGC
CTCCCACACCAAAGCCCCGGCCACCTCGGCCTCTTCCTGTTGCACCAGGTTCTTCGAAAACTGAAGCAGA
TGTTGAACAACAAGCTTTGACTCTCCCGGATCTTGCAGAGCAGTTTGCCCCTCCTGACATTGCCCCGCCT
CTTCTTATCAAGCTCGTGGAAGCCATTGAAAAGAAAGGTCTGGAATGTTCAACTCTATACAGAACACAGA
GCTCCAGCAACCTGGCAGAATTACGACAGCTTCTTGATTGTGATACACCCTCCGTGGACTTGGAAATGAT
C
