>Addgene plasmid #40221 | pLenti4/V5-DEST-P85(E439del) | addgene partial sequence | sequence record 54785 | hPIK3R1-F 5'-actgcctcctaaaccaccaa
TATGTCCTTACAAGATGCTGAATGGTACTGGGGAGATATCTCGAGGGAAGAAGTGAATGAAAAACTTCGA
GATACAGCAGACGGGACCTTTTTGGTACGAGATGCGTCTACTAAAATGCATGGTGATTATACTCTTACAC
TAAGGAAAGGGGGAAATAACAAATTAATCAAAATATTTCATCGAGATGGGAAATATGGCTTCTCTGACCC
ATTAACCTTCAGTTCTGTGGTTGAATTAATAAACCACTACCGGAATGAATCTCTAGCTCAGTATAATCCC
AAATTGGATGTGAAATTACTTTATCCAGTATCCAAATACCAACAGGATCAAGTTGTCAAAGATAATATTG
AAGCTGTAGGGAAAAAATTACATGAATATAACACTCAGTTTCAAGAAAAAAGTCGAGAATATGATAGATT
ATATGAAGAATATACCCGCACATCCCAGGAAATCCAAATGAAAAGGACAGCTATTGAAGCATTTAATGAA
ACCATAAAAATATTTGAAGAACAGTGCCAGACCCAAGAGCGGTACAGCAAAGAATACATAGAAAAGTTTA
AACGTGAAGGCAATGAGAAAGAAATACAAAGGATTATGCATAATTATGATAAGTTGAAGTCTCGAATCAG
TGAAATTATTGACAGTAGAAGAAGATTGGAAGAAGACTTGAAGAAGCAGGCAGCTGAGTATCGAGAAATT
GACAAACGTATGAACAGCATTAAACCAGACCTTATCCAGCTGAGAAAGACGAGAGACCAATACTTGATGT
GGTTGACTCAAAAAGGTGTTCGGCAAAAGAAGTTGAACGAGTGGTTGGGCAATGAAAACACTGAAGACCA
ATATTCA
