[The description below was written by a language model from this plasmid's Addgene catalogue record.]
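Description:
pLenti4/V5-DEST-P85(E439del) is a lentiviral mammalian expression plasmid built on the commercial pLenti4/V5-DEST Gateway destination backbone. The backbone is about 6.9 kb and the complete plasmid about 9.2 kb. It is maintained in bacteria as a high-copy plasmid under ampicillin selection. The recorded host is a recombination-deficient strain of the kind commonly used to keep the repeated sequences of lentiviral vectors stable. Zeocin is the selectable marker in mammalian cells, so stably transduced or transfected populations can be isolated. No feature table accompanies the record, so the viral elements, origin of replication and other backbone parts are not itemised.

The payload is a roughly 2.2 kb human PIK3R1 coding sequence, which encodes p85α, the regulatory subunit of class IA phosphoinositide 3-kinase. It was inserted by Gateway recombination and is expressed from a CMV promoter. This allele carries an in-frame deletion of the amino acid at position 439, named in the construct as a glutamate (E439del). The protein has an N-terminal Flag tag on the insert, derived from an earlier Flag-tagged human p85 construct, which allows detection or immunoprecipitation with anti-Flag reagents. The backbone name and the V5 reverse sequencing primer point to a vector-encoded C-terminal V5 epitope, but the record lists only Flag as a tag and does not say whether V5 is fused in frame.

The record does not state a specific purpose. The design suits transient expression or lentiviral delivery and stable expression of the mutant p85α in mammalian cells, for example to compare its effects with those of the wild-type protein.
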