Addgene plasmid #40221: pLenti4/V5-DEST-P85(E439del)
Depositing lab: Lynda Chin. Depositing organization: Dana-Farber Cancer Institute.
Backbone
  Vector backbone: pLenti4-V5/DEST
  Backbone manufacturer: Invitrogen
  Backbone size w/o insert (bp): 6949
  Total vector size (bp): 9200
  Vector type: Mammalian Expression, Lentiviral
  Selectable markers: Zeocin
Growth in bacteria
  Bacterial resistance: Ampicillin, 100 μg/mL
  Growth temperature: 37°C
  Growth strain: Stbl3
  Copy number: High Copy
Gene/Insert
  Gene/Insert name: P85(E439del) (alt name: PIK3R1)
  Species: H. sapiens (human)
  Insert size (bp): 2175
  Mutation: deleted amino acid 439
  Entrez Gene: PIK3R1 (a.k.a. AGM7, GRB1, IMD36, p85, p85-ALPHA, p85alpha)
  Promoter: CMV
  Tag / fusion protein: Flag (N terminal on insert)
  Cloning method: Gateway Cloning
  Sequencing primers: 5′ CMV forward; 3′ V5 reverse
Resource information
  A portion of this plasmid was derived from a plasmid made by: Flag-tagged human P85 construct was provided by Dr Jayne Stommel (National Cancer Institute).
Terms and licenses: Academic/Nonprofit Terms; Industry Terms: Not Available to Industry
How to cite: pLenti4/V5-DEST-P85(E439del) was a gift from Lynda Chin (Addgene plasmid # 40221 ; http://n2t.net/addgene:40221 ; RRID:Addgene_40221)
